>Addgene plasmid #83447 | pLEX_307-SOD1E133K | depositor full sequence | sequence record 159090 | pLEX_307-SOD1E133K sequence 8767 bps
CTCGAGGCCTGCAGGTGCAAAGATGGATAAAGTTTTAAACAGAGAGGAATCTTTGCAGCTAATGGACCTT
CTAGGTCTTGAAAGGAGTGGGAATTGGCTCCGGTGCCCGTCAGTGGGCAGAGCGCACATCGCCCACAGTC
CCCGAGAAGTTGGGGGGAGGGGTCGGCAATTGAACCGGTGCCTAGAGAAGGTGGCGCGGGGTAAACTGGG
AAAGTGATGTCGTGTACTGGCTCCGCCTTTTTCCCGAGGGTGGGGGAGAACCGTATATAAGTGCAGTAGT
CGCCGTGAACGTTCTTTTTCGCAACGGGTTTGCCGCCAGAACACAGGTAAGTGCCGTGTGTGGTTCCCGC
GGGCCTGGCCTCTTTACGGGTTATGGCCCTTGCGTGCCTTGAATTACTTCCACCTGGCTGCAGTACGTGA
TTCTTGATCCCGAGCTTCGGGTTGGAAGTGGGTGGGAGAGTTCGAGGCCTTGCGCTTAAGGAGCCCCTTC
GCCTCGTGCTTGAGTTGAGGCCTGGCCTGGGCGCTGGGGCCGCCGCGTGCGAATCTGGTGGCACCTTCGC
GCCTGTCTCGCTGCTTTCGATAAGTCTCTAGCCATTTAAAATTTTTGATGACCTGCTGCGACGCTTTTTT
TCTGGCAAGATAGTCTTGTAAATGCGGGCCAAGATCTGCACACTGGTATTTCGGTTTTTGGGGCCGCGGG
CGGCGACGGGGCCCGTGCGTCCCAGCGCACATGTTCGGCGAGGCGGGGCCTGCGAGCGCGGCCACCGAGA
ATCGGACGGGGGTAGTCTCAAGCTGGCCGGCCTGCTCTGGTGCCTGGCCTCGCGCCGCCGTGTATCGCCC
CGCCCTGGGCGGCAAGGCTGGCCCGGTCGGCACCAGTTGCGTGAGCGGAAAGATGGCCGCTTCCCGGCCC
TGCTGCAGGGAGCTCAAAATGGAGGACGCGGCGCTCGGGAGAGCGGGCGGGTGAGTCACCCACACAAAGG
AAAAGGGCCTTTCCGTCCTCAGCCGTCGCTTCATGTGACTCCACGGAGTACCGGGCGCCGTCCAGGCACC
TCGATTAGTTCTCGAGCTTTTGGAGTACGTCGTCTTTAGGTTGGGGGGAGGGGTTTTATGCGATGGAGTT
TCCCCACACTGAGTGGGTGGAGACTGAAGTTAGGCCAGCTTGGCACTTGATGTAATTCTCCTTGGAATTT
GCCCTTTTTGAGTTTGGATCTTGGTTCATTCTCAAGCCTCAGACAGTGGTTCAAAGTTTTTTTCTTCCAT
TTCAGGTGTCGTGAGGCTAGCAGCTCAGATCTCGAGCTCAAGCTTCGAATTCCATGGCGACGAAGGCCGT
GTGCGTGCTGAAGGGCGACGGCCCAGTGCAGGGCATCATCAATTTCGAGCAGAAGGAAAGTAATGGACCA
GTGAAGGTGTGGGGAAGCATTAAAGGACTGACTGAAGGCCTGCATGGATTCCATGTTCATGAGTTTGGAG
ATAATACAGCAGGCTGTACCAGTGCAGGTCCTCACTTTAATCCTCTATCCAGAAAACACGGTGGGCCAAA
GGATGAAGAGAGGCATGTTGGAGACTTGGGCAATGTGACTGCTGACAAAGATGGTGTGGCCGATGTGTCT
ATTGAAGATTCTGTGATCTCACTCTCAGGAGACCATTGCATCATTGGCCGCACACTGGTGGTCCATGAAA
AAGCAGATGACTTGGGCAAAGGTGGAAATAAAGAAAGTACAAAGACAGGAAACGCTGGAAGTCGTTTGGC
TTGTGGTGTAATTGGGATCGCCCAATGAACTAGTACGCGTTAAGTCGACAATCAACCTCTGGATTACAAA
ATTTGTGAAAGATTGACTGGTATTCTTAACTATGTTGCTCCTTTTACGCTATGTGGATACGCTGCTTTAA
TGCCTTTGTATCATGCTATTGCTTCCCGTATGGCTTTCATTTTCTCCTCCTTGTATAAATCCTGGTTGCT
GTCTCTTTATGAGGAGTTGTGGCCCGTTGTCAGGCAACGTGGCGTGGTGTGCACTGTGTTTGCTGACGCA
ACCCCCACTGGTTGGGGCATTGCCACCACCTGTCAGCTCCTTTCCGGGACTTTCGCTTTCCCCCTCCCTA
TTGCCACGGCGGAACTCATCGCCGCCTGCCTTGCCCGCTGCTGGACAGGGGCTCGGCTGTTGGGCACTGA
CAATTCCGTGGTGTTGTCGGGGAAATCATCGTCCTTTCCTTGGCTGCTCGCCTGTGTTGCCACCTGGATT
CTGCGCGGGACGTCCTTCTGCTACGTCCCTTCGGCCCTCAATCCAGCGGACCTTCCTTCCCGCGGCCTGC
TGCCGGCTCTGCGGCCTCTTCCGCGTCTTCGCCTTCGCCCTCAGACGAGTCGGATCTCCCTTTGGGCCGC
CTCCCCGCGTCGACTTTAAGACCAATGACTTACAAGGCAGCTGTAGATCTTAGCCACTTTTTAAAAGAAA
AGGGGGGACTGGAAGGGCTAATTCACTCCCAACGAAGACAAGATCTGCTTTTTGCTTGTACTGGGTCTCT
CTGGTTAGACCAGATCTGAGCCTGGGAGCTCTCTGGCTAACTAGGGAACCCACTGCTTAAGCCTCAATAA
AGCTTGCCTTGAGTGCTTCAAGTAGTGTGTGCCCGTCTGTTGTGTGACTCTGGTAACTAGAGATCCCTCA
GACCCTTTTAGTCAGTGTGGAAAATCTCTAGCAGTACGTATAGTAGTTCATGTCATCTTATTATTCAGTA
TTTATAACTTGCAAAGAAATGAATATCAGAGAGTGAGAGGAACTTGTTTATTGCAGCTTATAATGGTTAC
AAATAAAGCAATAGCATCACAAATTTCACAAATAAAGCATTTTTTTCACTGCATTCTAGTTGTGGTTTGT
CCAAACTCATCAATGTATCTTATCATGTCTGGCTCTAGCTATCCCGCCCCTAACTCCGCCCATCCCGCCC
CTAACTCCGCCCAGTTCCGCCCATTCTCCGCCCCATGGCTGACTAATTTTTTTTATTTATGCAGAGGCCG
AGGCCGCCTCGGCCTCTGAGCTATTCCAGAAGTAGTGAGGAGGCTTTTTTGGAGGCCTAGGGACGTACCC
AATTCGCCCTATAGTGAGTCGTATTACGCGCGCTCACTGGCCGTCGTTTTACAACGTCGTGACTGGGAAA
ACCCTGGCGTTACCCAACTTAATCGCCTTGCAGCACATCCCCCTTTCGCCAGCTGGCGTAATAGCGAAGA
GGCCCGCACCGATCGCCCTTCCCAACAGTTGCGCAGCCTGAATGGCGAATGGG
[124 nt withheld, positions 3274-3397]
C
[91 nt withheld, positions 3399-3489]
A
[49 nt withheld, positions 3491-3539]
CCTTTGACGTTGGAGTCCACGTTCTTT
[37 nt withheld, positions 3567-3603]
ACCCTATCTCGGTCTATTCTTTTGATTTATAAGGGATTTTGCCGATTTCGGCCTATTGGTTAAAAAATGA
GCTGATTTAACAAAAATTTAACGCGAATTTTAACAAAATATTAACGCTTACAATTTAGGTGGCACTTTTC
GGGGAAATGTGCGCGGAACCCCTATTTGTTTATTTTTCTAAATACATTCAAATATGTATCCGCTCATGAG
ACAATAACCCTGATAAATGCTTCAATAATATTGAAAAAGGAAGAGTATGAGTATTCAACATTTCCGTGTC
GCCCTTATTCCCTTTTTTGCGGCATTTTGCCTTCCTGTTTTTGCTCACCCAGAAACGCTGGTGAAAGTAA
AAGATGCTGAAGATCAGTTGGGTGCACGAGTGGGTTACATCGAACTGGATCTCAACAGCGGTAAGATCCT
TGAGAGTTTTCGCCCCGAAGAACGTTTTCCAATGATGAGCACTTTTAAAGTTCTGCTATGTGGCGCGGTA
TTATCCCGTATTGACGCCGGGCAAGAGCAACTCGGTCGCCGCATACACTATTCTCAGAATGACTTGGTTG
AGTACTCACCAGTCACAGAAAAGCATCTTACGGATGGCATGACAGTAAGAGAATTATGCAGTGCTGCCAT
AACCATGAGTGATAACACTGCGGCCAACTTACTTCTGACAACGATCGGAGGACCGAAGGAGCTAACCGCT
TTTTTGCACAACATGGGGGATCATGTAACTCGCCTTGATCGTTGGGAACCGGAGCTGAATGAAGCCATAC
CAAACGACGAGCGTGACACCACGATGCCTGTAGCAATGGCAACAACGTTGCGCAAACTATTAACTGGCGA
ACTACTTACTCTAGCTTCCCGGCAACAATTAATAGACTGGATGGAGGCGGATAAAGTTGCAGGACCACTT
CTGCGCTCGGCCCTTCCGGCTGGCTGGTTTATTGCTGATAAATCTGGAGCCGGTGAGCGTGGGTCTCGCG
GTATCATTGCAGCACTGGGGCCAGATGGTAAGCCCTCCCGTATCGTAGTTATCTACACGACGGGGAGTCA
GGCAACTATGGATGAACGAAATAGACAGATCGCTGAGATAGGTGCCTCACTGATTAAGCATTGGTAACTG
TCAGACCAAGTTTACTCATATATACTTTAGATTGATTTAAAACTTCATTTTTAATTTAAAAGGATCTAGG
TGAAGATCCTTTTTGATAATCTCATGACCAAAATCCCTTAACGTGAGTTTTCGTTCCACTGAGCGTCAGA
CCCCGTAGAAAAGATCAAAGGATCTTCTTGAGATCCTTTTTTTCTGCGCGTAATCTGCTGCTTGCAAACA
AAAAAACCACCGCTACCAGCGGTGGTTTGTTTGCCGGATCAAGAGCTACCAACTCTTTTTCCGAAGGTAA
CTGGCTTCAGCAGAGCGCAGATACCAAATACTGTTCTTCTAGTGTAGCCGTAGTTAGGCCACCACTTCAA
GAACTCTGTAGCACCGCCTACATACCTCGCTCTGCTAATCCTGTTACCAGTGGCTGCTGCCAGTGGCGAT
AAGTCGTGTCTTACCGGGTTGGACTCAAGACGATAGTTACCGGATAAGGCGCAGCGGTCGGGCTGAACGG
GGGGTTCGTGCACACAGCCCAGCTTGGAGCGAACGACCTACACCGAACTGAGATACCTACAGCGTGAGCT
ATGAGAAAGCGCCACGCTTCCCGAAGGGAGAAAGGCGGACAGGTATCCGGTAAGCGGCAGGGTCGGAACA
GGAGAGCGCACGAGGGAGCTTCCAGGGGGAAACGCCTGGTATCTTTATAGTCCTGTCGGGTTTCGCCACC
TCTGACTTGAGCGTCGATTTTTGTGATGCTCGTCAGGGGGGCGGAGCCTATGGAAAAACGCCAGCAACGC
GGCCTTTTTACGGTTCCTGGCCTTTTGCTGGCCTTTTGCTCACATGTTCTTTCCTGCGTTATCCCCTGAT
TCTGTGGATAACCGTATTACCGCCTTTGAGTGAGCTGATACCGCTCGCCGCAGCCGAACGACCGAGCGCA
GCGAGTCAGTGAGCGAGGAAGCGGAAGAGCGCCCAATACGCAAACCGCCTCTCCCCGCGCGTTGGCCGAT
TCATTAATGCAGCTGGCACGACAGGTTTCCCGACTGGAAAGCGGGCAGTGAGCGCAACGCAATTAATGTG
AGTTAGCTCACTCATTAGGCACCCCAGGCTTTACACTTTATGCTTCCGGCTCGTATGTTGTGTGGAATTG
TGAGCGGATAACAATTTCACACAGGAAACAGCTATGACCATGATTACGCCAAGCGCGCAATTAACCCTCA
CTAAAGGGAACAAAAGCTGGAGCTGCAAGCTTAATGTAGTCTTATGCAATACTCTTGTAGTCTTGCAACA
TGGTAACGATGAGTTAGCAACATGCCTTACAAGGAGAGAAAAAGCACCGTGCATGCCGATTGGTGGAAGT
AAGGTGGTACGATCGTGCCTTATTAGGAAGGCAACAGACGGGTCTGACATGGATTGGACGAACCACTGAA
TTGCCGCATTGCAGAGATATTGTATTTAAGTGCCTAGCTCGATACATAAACGGGTCTCTCTGGTTAGACC
AGATCTGAGCCTGGGAGCTCTCTGGCTAACTAGGGAACCCACTGCTTAAGCCTCAATAAAGCTTGCCTTG
AGTGCTTCAAGTAGTGTGTGCCCGTCTGTTGTGTGACTCTGGTAACTAGAGATCCCTCAGACCCTTTTAG
TCAGTGTGGAAAATCTCTAGCAGTGGCGCCCGAACAGGGACTTGAAAGCGAAAGGGAAACCAGAGGAGCT
CTCTCGACGCAGGACTCGGCTTGCTGAAGCGCGCACGGCAAGAGGCGAGGGGCGGCGACTGGTGAGTACG
CCAAAAATTTTGACTAGCGGAGGCTAGAAGGAGAGAGATGGGTGCGAGAGCGTCAGTATTAAGCGGGGGA
GAATTAGATCGCGATGGGAAAAAATTCGGTTAAGGCCAGGGGGAAAGAAAAAATATAAATTAAAACATAT
AGTATGGGCAAGCAGGGAGCTAGAACGATTCGCAGTTAATCCTGGCCTGTTAGAAACATCAGAAGGCTGT
AGACAAATACTGGGACAGCTACAACCATCCCTTCAGACAGGATCAGAAGAACTTAGATCATTATATAATA
CAGTAGCAACCCTCTATTGTGTGCATCAAAGGATAGAGATAAAAGACACCAAGGAAGCTTTAGACAAGAT
AGAGGAAGAGCAAAACAAAAGTAAGACCACCGCACAGCAAGCGGCCGCTGATCTTCAGACCTGGAGGAGG
AGATATGAGGGACAATTGGAGAAGTGAATTATATAAATATAAAGTAGTAAAAATTGAACCATTAGGAGTA
GCACCCACCAAGGCAAAGAGAAGAGTGGTGCAGAGAGAAAAAAGAGCAGTGGGAATAGGAGCTTTGTTCC
TTGGGTTCTTGGGAGCAGCAGGAAGCACTATGGGCGCAGCGTCAATGACGCTGACGGTACAGGCCAGACA
ATTATTGTCTGGTATAGTGCAGCAGCAGAACAATTTGCTGAGGGCTATTGAGGCGCAACAGCATCTGTTG
CAACTCACAGTCTGGGGCATCAAGCAGCTCCAGGCAAGAATCCTGGCTGTGGAAAGATACCTAAAGGATC
AACAGCTCCTGGGGATTTGGGGTTGCTCTGGAAAACTCATTTGCACCACTGCTGTGCCTTGGAATGCTAG
TTGGAGTAATAAATCTCTGGAACAGATTTGGAATCACACGACCTGGATGGAGTGGGACAGAGAAATTAAC
AATTACACAAGCTTAATACACTCCTTAATTGAAGAATCGCAAAACCAGCAAGAAAAGAATGAACAAGAAT
TATTGGAATTAGATAAATGGGCAAGTTTGTGGAATTGGTTTAACATAACAAATTGGCTGTGGTATATAAA
ATTATTCATAATGATAGTAGGAGGCTTGGTAGGTTTAAGAATAGTTTTTGCTGTACTTTCTATAGTGAAT
AGAGTTAGGCAGGGATATTCACCATTATCGTTTCAGACCCACCTCCCAACCCCGAGGGGACCCATGCATT
GCATCTCAATTAGTCAGCAACCAGGTGTGGAAAGTCCCCAGGCTCCCCAGCAGGCAGAAGTATGCAAAGC
ATGCGTCTCAATTAGTCAGCAACCATAGTCCCGCCCCTAACTCCGCCCATCCCGCCCCTAACTCCGCCCA
GTTCCGCCCATTCTCCGCCCCATGGCTGACTAATTTTTTTTATTTATGCAGAGGCCGAGGCCGCCTCGGC
CTCTGAGCTATTCCAGAAGTAGTGAGGAGGCTTTTTTGGAGGCCTAGGCTTTTGCAAAAAGCTTTCTAGA
GGTACCACCGGAGCTTACCATGACCGAGTACAAGCCCACGGTGCGCCTCGCCACCCGCGACGACGTCCCC
AGGGCCGTACGCACCCTCGCCGCCGCGTTCGCCGACTACCCCGCCACGCGCCACACCGTCGATCCGGACC
GCCACATCGAGCGGGTCACCGAGCTGCAAGAACTCTTCCTCACGCGCGTCGGGCTCGACATCGGCAAGGT
GTGGGTCGCGGACGACGGCGCCGCCGTGGCGGTCTGGACCACGCCGGAGAGCGTCGAAGCGGGGGCGGTG
TTCGCCGAGATCGGCCCGCGCATGGCCGAGTTGAGCGGTTCCCGGCTGGCCGCGCAGCAACAGATGGAAG
GCCTCCTGGCGCCGCACCGGCCCAAGGAGCCCGCGTGGTTCCTGGCCACCGTCGGCGTCTCGCCCGACCA
CCAGGGCAAGGGTCTGGGCAGCGCCGTCGTGCTCCCCGGAGTGGAGGCGGCCGAGCGCGCCGGGGTGCCC
GCCTTCCTGGAGACCTCCGCGCCCCGCAACCTCCCCTTCTACGAGCGGCTCGGCTTCACCGTCACCGCCG
ACGTCGAGGTGCCCGAAGGACCGCGCACCTGGTGCATGACCCGCAAGCCCGGTGCCAGTTAACGAATTCT
AGATCTTGAGACAAATGGCAGTATTCATCCACAATTTTAAAAGAAAAGGGGGGATTGGGGGGTACAGTGC
AGGGGAAAGAATAGTAGACATAATAGCAACAGACATACAAACTAAAGAATTACAAAAACAAATTACAAAA
ATTCAAAATTTTCGGGTTTATTACAGGGACAGCAGAGATCCACTTTGGCGCCGG
Features (pLannotate 1.2.2; 31 found; start..end, strand, type, name):
     23..89      +  CDS            small t antigen (fragment): SV40 (simian virus 40) small t antigen
     96..1274    +  promoter       EF-1α promoter: strong constitutive promoter for human elongation factor EF-1α
   1284..1312    +  misc_feature   MCS (fragment): multiple cloning site
   1314..1775    +  CDS            SOD1: SODC_HUMAN - Experimental evidence at protein level: Swiss-Prot protein existence level 1. Destroys radicals which are normally produced within the cells and which are toxic to biological systems. From Homo sapiens (Human).
   1800..2388    +  misc_feature   WPRE: woodchuck hepatitis virus posttranscriptional regulatory element
   2439..2458    +  misc_feature   cPPT/CTS (fragment): central polypurine tract and central termination sequence of HIV-1
   2460..2693    +  LTR            3' LTR (ΔU3): self-inactivating 3' long terminal repeat (LTR) from HIV-1
   2771..2892    +  polyA_signal   SV40 poly(A) signal: SV40 polyadenylation signal
   2932..3067    +  rep_origin     SV40 ori: SV40 origin of replication
   3088..3106    -  promoter       T7 promoter: promoter for bacteriophage T7 RNA polymerase
   3114..3269    +  CDS            lacZα (fragment): LacZα fragment of β-galactosidase; lacZ fragment
   3274..3702    +  rep_origin     f1 ori (sequence partly withheld): f1 bacteriophage origin of replication; arrow indicates direction of (+) strand synthesis
   3755..3859    +  promoter       AmpR promoter: bla
   3860..4720    +  CDS            AmpR: β-lactamase; bla; confers resistance to ampicillin, carbenicillin, and related antibiotics
   4891..5479    +  rep_origin     ori: high-copy-number ColE1/pMB1/pBR322/pUC origin of replication
   5662..5754    +  CDS            lacI (fragment): lac repressor; lacI; The lac repressor binds to the lac operator to inhibit transcription in E. coli. This inhibition can be relieved by adding lactose or isopropyl-β-D-thiogalactopyranoside (IPTG).
   5767..5788    +  protein_bind   CAP binding site: CAP binding activates transcription in the presence of cAMP. E. coli catabolite activator protein
   5803..5833    +  promoter       lac promoter: promoter for the E. coli lac operon
   5841..5857    +  protein_bind   lac operator: The lac repressor binds to the lac operator to inhibit transcription in E. coli. This inhibition can be relieved by adding lactose or isopropyl-β-D-thiogalactopyranoside (IPTG). lac repressor encoded by lacI
   5902..5920    +  promoter       T3 promoter: promoter for bacteriophage T3 RNA polymerase
   5948..6174    +  promoter       RSV promoter: Rous sarcoma virus enhancer/promoter
   6175..6355    +  LTR            5' LTR (truncated): truncated 5' long terminal repeat (LTR) from HIV-1
   6402..6527    +  misc_feature   HIV-1 Ψ: packaging signal of human immunodeficiency virus type 1
   6511..6874    +  CDS            HIV-1 gag (fragment): gag protein from human immunodeficiency virus 1; gag
   7020..7253    +  misc_feature   RRE: The Rev response element (RRE) of HIV-1 allows for Rev-dependent mRNA export from the nucleus to the cytoplasm.
   7630..7656    +  CDS            Rev (fragment): human immunodeficiency virus 1 (HIV-1) Rev protein; rev; enhances nuclear export of unspliced and incompletely spliced viral mRNAs
   7663..7686    +  promoter       SV40 promoter (fragment): SV40 early promoter
   7687..7758    +  promoter       SV40 promoter (fragment): SV40 enhancer and early promoter
   7782..7917    +  rep_origin     SV40 ori: SV40 origin of replication
   7963..8559    +  CDS            PuroR (fragment): puromycin N-acetyltransferase; pac from Streptomyces; confers resistance to puromycin
   8608..8725    +  misc_feature   cPPT/CTS: central polypurine tract and central termination sequence of HIV-1
