[The description below was written by a language model from this plasmid's Addgene catalogue record and pLannotate feature annotations shown in this document.]
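Description:
pLEX_307-SOD1E133K is a lentiviral mammalian expression plasmid that carries human SOD1 (Cu/Zn superoxide dismutase) with the E133K substitution. It is built on the pLEX_307 backbone, from which the Gateway cloning cassette and the V5 tag were removed. The SOD1 fragment was PCR-amplified from an earlier SOD1E133K–AcGFP1 plasmid from the same lab and inserted between NheI and SpeI sites, both of which are retained. The catalogue gives an insert size of 720 bp, whereas the annotated SOD1 coding region spans about 460 bp and is preceded by a short MCS remnant, so the insert evidently includes some flanking sequence. No epitope tag or fluorescent reporter is annotated on the open reading frame.

The viral cassette has a third-generation, self-inactivating layout. An RSV promoter is fused to a truncated HIV-1 5' LTR, followed by the Ψ packaging signal with a gag fragment, the RRE for Rev-dependent RNA export, and a cPPT/CTS. Within the provirus, an SV40 early promoter drives puromycin N-acetyltransferase for selection of transduced cells. Downstream, the strong constitutive EF-1α promoter drives SOD1 E133K, and a WPRE follows to enhance transcript expression. The cassette ends with the ΔU3 3' LTR, with an SV40 poly(A) signal just beyond it.

In E. coli the plasmid is maintained through a high-copy ColE1/pUC-type origin and ampicillin resistance; an f1 origin and lac-region remnants are also present. The stated purpose is mammalian expression of this SOD1 variant. The associated study mapped human mitochondrial protein interactions linked to neurodegeneration.
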