Addgene plasmid #83447: pLEX_307-SOD1E133K
Purpose: Mammalian expression of SOD1E133K
Depositing lab: Mohan Babu. Depositing organization: University of Regina. Publication: A Map of Human Mitochondrial Protein Interactions Linked to Neurodegeneration Reveals New Mechanisms of Redox Homeostasis and NF-kappaB Signaling. Malty RH, Aoki H, Kumar A, Phanse S, Amin S, Zhang Q, Minic Z, Goebels F, Musso G, Wu Z, Abou-Tok H, Meyer M, Deineko V, Kassir S, Sidhu V, Jessulat M, Scott NE, Xiong X, Vlasblom J, Prasad B, Foster LJ, Alberio T, Garavaglia B, Yu H, Bader GD, Nakamura K, Parkinson J, Babu M. Cell Syst. 2017 Nov 7. pii: S2405-4712(17)30447-7. doi: 10.1016/j.cels.2017.10.010. PubMed 29128334.
Backbone
  Vector backbone: pLEX_307 (plasmid #41392)
  Backbone manufacturer: David Root
  Backbone size w/o insert (bp): 10065
  Total vector size (bp): 8767
  Modifications to backbone: Removal of gateway cloning cassette and V5 tag
  Vector type: Mammalian Expression, Lentiviral
  Selectable markers: Puromycin
Growth in bacteria
  Bacterial resistance: Ampicillin, 100 μg/mL
  Growth temperature: 30°C
  Growth strain: NEB Stable
  Growth instructions: No longer than 16 hours culture.
  Copy number: High Copy
Gene/Insert
  Gene/Insert name: SOD1
  Species: H. sapiens (human)
  Insert size (bp): 720
  Mutation: E133K
  Entrez Gene: SOD1 (a.k.a. ALS, ALS1, HEL-S-44, IPOA, SOD, STAHP, hSod1, homodimer)
  Cloning method: Restriction Enzyme; 5′ cloning site NheI (not destroyed); 3′ cloning site SpeI (not destroyed)
  Sequencing primers: 5′ EF-1α_F; 3′ WPRE_R
Resource information
  A portion of this plasmid was derived from a plasmid made by: Mohan Babu lab (pSOD1E133K-AcGFP1, #83442)
Terms and licenses: Academic/Nonprofit Terms; Industry Terms: Not Available to Industry
Depositor comments: PCR cloning (F: TAAGCAGCTAGCAGCTCAGATCTCGAGCTCAAGC, R: TAAGCAACTAGTTCATTGGGCGATCCCAATTACACC) followed by cleanup, NheI/SpeI restriction digestion of PCR product and destination vector, gel purification and ligation.
How to cite: pLEX_307-SOD1E133K was a gift from Mohan Babu (Addgene plasmid # 83447 ; http://n2t.net/addgene:83447 ; RRID:Addgene_83447)
