>Addgene plasmid #83447 | pLEX_307-SOD1E133K | depositor partial sequence | sequence record 159091 | EF-1α
CTCAGCCGTCGCTTCATGTGACTCCACGGAGTACCGGGCGCCGTCCAGGCACCTCGATTAGTTCTCGAGC
TTTTGGAGTACGTCGTCTTTAGGTTGGGGGGAGGGGTTTTATGCGATGGAGTTTCCCCACACTGAGTGGG
TGGAGACTGAAGTTAGGCCAGCTTGGCACTTGATGTAATTCTCCTTGGAATTTGCCCTTTTTGAGTTTGG
ATCTTGGTTCATTCTCAAGCCTCAGACAGTGGTTCAAAGTTTTTTTCTTCCATTTCAGGTGTCGTGAGGC
TAGCAGCTCAGATCTCGAGCTCAAGCTTCGAATTCCATGGCGACGAAGGCCGTGTGCGTGCTGAAGGGCG
ACGGCCCAGTGCAGGGCATCATCAATTTCGAGCAGAAGGAAAGTAATGGACCAGTGAAGGTGTGGGGAAG
CATTAAAGGACTGACTGAAGGCCTGCATGGATTCCATGTTCATGAGTTTGGAGATAATACAGCAGGCTGT
ACCAGTGCAGGTCCTCACTTTAATCCTCTATCCAGAAAACACGGTGGGCCAAAGGATGAAGAGAGGCATG
TTGGAGACTTGGGCAATGTGACTGCTGACAAAGATGGTGTGGCCGATGTGTCTATTGAAGATTCTGTGAT
CTCACTCTCAGGAGACCATTGCATCATTGGCCGCACACTGGTGGTCCATGAAAAAGCAGATGACTTGGGC
AAAGGTGGAAATAAAGAAAGTACAAAGACAGGAAACGCTGGAAGTCGTTTGGCTTGTGGTGTAATTGGGA
TCGCCCAATGAACTAGTACGCGTTAAGTCGACAATCAACCTCTGGATTACAAAATT
