>Addgene plasmid #83447 | pLEX_307-SOD1E133K | depositor partial sequence | sequence record 159092 | WPRE_R
TGTCGTGAGGCTAGCAGCTCAGATCTCGAGCTCAAGCTTCGAATTCCATGGCGACGAAGGCCGTGTGCGT
GCTGAAGGGCGACGGCCCAGTGCAGGGCATCATCAATTTCGAGCAGAAGGAAAGTAATGGACCAGTGAAG
GTGTGGGGAAGCATTAAAGGACTGACTGAAGGCCTGCATGGATTCCATGTTCATGAGTTTGGAGATAATA
CAGCAGGCTGTACCAGTGCAGGTCCTCACTTTAATCCTCTATCCAGAAAACACGGTGGGCCAAAGGATGA
AGAGAGGCATGTTGGAGACTTGGGCAATGTGACTGCTGACAAAGATGGTGTGGCCGATGTGTCTATTGAA
GATTCTGTGATCTCACTCTCAGGAGACCATTGCATCATTGGCCGCACACTGGTGGTCCATGAAAAAGCAG
ATGACTTGGGCAAAGGTGGAAATAAAGAAAGTACAAAGACAGGAAACGCTGGAAGTCGTTTGGCTTGTGG
TGTAATTGGGATCGCCCAATGAACTAGTACGCGTTAAGTCGACAATCAACCTCTGGATTACAAAATTTGT
GAAAGATTGACTGGTATTCTTAACTATGTTGCTCCTTTTACGCTATGTGGATACGCTGCTTTAATGCCTT
TGTATCATGCTATTGCTTCCCGTATGGCTTTCATTTTCTCCTCCTTGTATAAATCCTGGTTGCTGTCTCT
TTATGAGGAGTTGTGGCCCGTTGTCAGGCAACGTGGCGTGGTGTGCACTGTGTTTGCTGACGCAACCCCC
ACTGGTTGGGGCATTGCCACCACCTGTCAGCTCCTTTCCGGGACTTTCGCTTTCCCCCTCCCTATTGCCA
CGGCGGAACTCATCGCCGCCTGCCTTGCCCGCTGCTGGACAGGGGCTCGGCTGTTGGGCACTGACAATTC
CGTGGTGTTGTCGGGGAAATCATCGTCCTTTCCTTGGCTGCTCGCCTGTGTTGCCACCTGGATTCTGCGC
GGGACGTCCTTCTGCTACGTCCCTTCGGCC
