>Addgene plasmid #83447 | pLEX_307-SOD1E133K | addgene partial sequence | sequence record 165671 | EF1a-F 5'-TCAAGCCTCAGACAGTGGTTC-3'
GGTGTCGTGAGGCTAGCAGCTCAGATCTCGAGCTCAAGCTTCGAATTCCATGGCGACGAAGGCCGTGTGC
GTGCTGAAGGGCGACGGCCCAGTGCAGGGCATCATCAATTTCGAGCAGAAGGAAAGTAATGGACCAGTGA
AGGTGTGGGGAAGCATTAAAGGACTGACTGAAGGCCTGCATGGATTCCATGTTCATGAGTTTGGAGATAA
TACAGCAGGCTGTACCAGTGCAGGTCCTCACTTTAATCCTCTATCCAGAAAACACGGTGGGCCAAAGGAT
GAAGAGAGGCATGTTGGAGACTTGGGCAATGTGACTGCTGACAAAGATGGTGTGGCCGATGTGTCTATTG
AAGATTCTGTGATCTCACTCTCAGGAGACCATTGCATCATTGGCCGCACACTGGTGGTCCATGAAAAAGC
AGATGACTTGGGCAAAGGTGGAAATAAAGAAAGTACAAAGACAGGAAACGCTGGAAGTCGTTTGGCTTGT
GGTGTAATTGGGATCGCCCAATGAACTAGTACGCGTTAAGTCGACAATCAACCTCTGGATTACAAAATTT
GTGAAAGATTGACTGGTATTCTTAACTATGTTGCTCCTTTTACGCTATGTGGATACGCTGCTTTAATGCC
TTTGTATCATGCTATTGCTTCCCGTATGGCTTTCATTTTCTCCTCCTTGTATAAATCCTGGTTGCTGTCT
CTTTATGAGGAGTTGTGGCCCGTTGTCAGGCAACGTGGCGTGGTGTGCACTGTGTTTGCTGACGCAACCC
CCACTGGTTGGGGCATTGCCACCACCTGTCAGCTCCTTTCCGGGACTTTCGCTTTCCCCCTCCCTATTGC
CACGGCGGAACTCATCGCCGCCTGCCTTGCCCGCTGCTGGACAGGGGCTCGGCTGTTGGGCACTGACAAT
TCCGTGGTGTTGTCGGGGAAATCATCGTCCTTTCCTTGGCT
