>Addgene plasmid #83447 | pLEX_307-SOD1E133K | addgene partial sequence | sequence record 165672 | puro-variant-F 5'-atgaccgagtacaagcccac-3'
CCCCAGGGCCGTACGCACCCTCGCCGCCGCGTTCGCCGACTACCCCGCCACGCGCCACACCGTCGATCCG
GACCGCCACATCGAGCGGGTCACCGAGCTGCAAGAACTCTTCCTCACGCGCGTCGGGCTCGACATCGGCA
AGGTGTGGGTCGCGGACGACGGCGCCGCCGTGGCGGTCTGGACCACGCCGGAGAGCGTCGAAGCGGGGGC
GGTGTTCGCCGAGATCGGCCCGCGCATGGCCGAGTTGAGCGGTTCCCGGCTGGCCGCGCAGCAACAGATG
GAAGGCCTCCTGGCGCCGCACCGGCCCAAGGAGCCCGCGTGGTTCCTGGCCACCGTCGGCGTCTCGCCCG
ACCACCAGGGCAAGGGTCTGGGCAGCGCCGTCGTGCTCCCCGGAGTGGAGGCGGCCGAGCGCGCCGGGGT
GCCCGCCTTCCTGGAGACCTCCGCGCCCCGCAACCTCCCCTTCTACGAGCGGCTCGGCTTCACCGTCACC
GCCGACGTCGAGGTGCCCGAAGGACCGCGCACCTGGTGCATGACCCGCAAGCCCGGTGCCAGTTAACGAA
TTCTAGATCTTGAGACAAATGGCAGTATTCATCCACAATTTTAAAAGAAAAGGGGGGATTGGGGGGTACA
GTGCAGGGGAAAGAATAGTAGACATAATAGCAACAGACATACAAACTAAAGAATTACAAAAACAAATTAC
AAAAATTCAAAATTTTCGGGTTTATTACAGGGACAGCAGAGATCCACTTTGGCGCCGGCTCGAGGCCTGC
AGGTGCAAAGATGGATAAAGTTTTAAACAGAGAGGAATCTTTGCAGCTAATGGACCTTCTAGGTCTTGAA
AGGAGTGGGAATTGGCTCCGGTGCCCGTCAGTGGGCAGAGCGCACATCGCCCACAGTCCCCGAGAAGTTG
GGG
